Addgene plasmid #113359: rs622-major
Purpose: evaluate FOXA1 DIV motif enhancer activity in SNP rs62288111 major allele (T)
Depositing lab: Ralf Jauch. Depositing organization: Guangzhou Institute of Biomedicine and Health (GIBH), Chinese Academy of Sciences. Publication: DNA-mediated dimerization on a compact sequence signature controls enhancer engagement and regulation by FOXA1. Wang X, Srivastava Y, Jankowski A, Malik V, Wei Y, Del Rosario RC, Cojocaru V, Prabhakar S, Jauch R. Nucleic Acids Res. 2018 Jun 20;46(11):5470-5486. doi: 10.1093/nar/gky259. PubMed 29669022.
Backbone
  Vector backbone: pGL4-TK
  Backbone manufacturer: Promega
  Vector type: Luciferase
Growth in bacteria
  Bacterial resistance: Ampicillin, 100 μg/mL
  Growth temperature: 37°C
  Growth strain: DH5alpha
  Copy number: High Copy
Gene/Insert
  Gene/Insert name: rs62288111 major allele
  Species: H. sapiens (human)
  Cloning method: Restriction Enzyme; 5′ cloning site KpnI (unknown if destroyed); 3′ cloning site EcoRV (unknown if destroyed)
Terms and licenses: Academic/Nonprofit Terms; Industry Terms: Not Available to Industry
How to cite: rs622-major was a gift from Ralf Jauch (Addgene plasmid # 113359 ; http://n2t.net/addgene:113359 ; RRID:Addgene_113359)
