[The description below was written by a language model from this plasmid's Addgene catalogue record and pLannotate feature annotations shown in this document.]
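Description:
rs622-major is a firefly luciferase reporter plasmid built on the Promega-derived pGL4-TK backbone and designed to test the enhancer activity of a human genomic fragment in transfected mammalian cells. The insert carries the region around SNP rs62288111 in its major allele (T) form, which contains a FOXA1 DIV motif, a compact sequence signature on which FOXA1 binds as a DNA-mediated dimer. It was cloned between KpnI and EcoRV sites. The feature table does not annotate the insert itself. Its likely position is the unannotated stretch of the circular map between the upstream pause site and the HSV TK promoter, but the record does not state its exact coordinates or length.

The reporter unit consists of the herpes simplex virus thymidine kinase promoter, a modest basal promoter well suited to revealing enhancer effects. This promoter drives the synthetic luc2 firefly luciferase coding sequence, which is followed by an SV40 polyadenylation signal. A synthetic poly(A) signal and an RNA polymerase II transcriptional pause site from the human α2 globin gene lie upstream of the cloning region, where they limit read-through transcription from the backbone that would otherwise raise background signal. Short annotated fragments of SV40 large T antigen and a tetracycline resistance gene are vector remnants rather than functional genes.

In bacteria, the plasmid is maintained at high copy number through a ColE1/pUC-type origin and is selected with ampicillin via the β-lactamase gene. The 5,482 nt sequence comes from a full-plasmid sequencing result. The name implies a comparison with a counterpart carrying the minor allele, which would show whether the SNP alters FOXA1-dependent enhancer output.
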