Features (pLannotate 1.2.2; 10 found; start..end, strand, type, name):
      1..752     +  promoter       HSV TK promoter: herpes simplex virus thymidine kinase promoter
    788..2440    +  CDS            luciferase: firefly luciferase synthetic luc2 version of the luciferase gene
   2484..2605    -  polyA_signal   SV40 poly(A) signal: SV40 polyadenylation signal
   2628..2696    -  CDS            large T antigen (fragment): large T antigen from SV40 (simian virus 40)
   2712..2844    +  CDS            TcR (fragment): tetracycline efflux protein; tet; confers resistance to tetracycline
   3024..3612    -  rep_origin     ori: high-copy-number ColE1/pMB1/pBR322/pUC origin of replication
   3812..4672    -  CDS            AmpR: β-lactamase confers resistance to ampicillin, carbenicillin, and related antibiotics
   4673..4714    -  promoter       AmpR promoter (fragment): bla
   4777..4825    +  polyA_signal   poly(A) signal: synthetic polyadenylation signal
   4839..4930    +  misc_feature   pause site: RNA polymerase II transcriptional pause signal from the human α2 globin gene
>Addgene plasmid #113359 | rs622-major | addgene full sequence | sequence record 221002 | Addgene NGS Result
AATGAGTCTTCGGACCTCGCGGGGGCCGCTTAAGCGGTGGTTAGGGTTTGTCTGACGCGGGGGGAGGGGG
AAGGAACGAAACACTCTCATTCGGAGGCGGCTCGGGGTTTGGTCTTGGTGGCCACGGGCACGCAGAAGAG
CGCCGCGATCCTCTTAAGCACCCCCCCGCCCTCCGTGGAGGCGGGGGTTTGGTCGGCGGGTGGTAACTGG
CGGGCCGCTGACTCGGGCGGGTCGCGCGCCCCAGAGTGTGACCTTTTCGGTCTGCTCGCAGACCCCCGGG
CGGCGCCGCCGCGGCGGCGACGGGCTCGCTGGGTCCTAGGCTCCATGGGGACCGTATACGTGGACAGGCT
CTGGAGCATCCGCACGACTGCGGTGATATTACCGGAGACCTTCTGCGGGACGAGCCGGGTCACGCGGCTG
ACGCGGAGCGTCCGTTGGGCGACAAACACCAGGACGGGGCACAGGTACACTATCTTGTCACCCGGAGGCG
CGAGGGACTGCAGGAGCTTCAGGGAGTGGCGCAGCTGCTTCATCCCCGTGGCCCGTTGCTCGCGTTTGCT
GGCGGTGTCCCCGGAAGAAATATATTTGCATGTCTTTAGTTCTATGATGACACAAACCCCGCCCAGCGTC
TTGTCATTGGCGAATTCGAACACGCAGATGCAGTCGGGGCGGCGCGGTCCCAGGTCCACTTCGCATATTA
AGGTGACGCGTGTGGCCTCGAACACCGAGCGACCCTGCAGCGACCCGCTTAAAAGCTTGGCAATCCGGTA
CTGTTGGTAAAGCCACCATGGAAGATGCCAAAAACATTAAGAAGGGCCCAGCGCCATTCTACCCACTCGA
AGACGGGACCGCCGGCGAGCAGCTGCACAAAGCCATGAAGCGCTACGCCCTGGTGCCCGGCACCATCGCC
TTTACCGACGCACATATCGAGGTGGACATTACCTACGCCGAGTACTTCGAGATGAGCGTTCGGCTGGCAG
AAGCTATGAAGCGCTATGGGCTGAATACAAACCATCGGATCGTGGTGTGCAGCGAGAATAGCTTGCAGTT
CTTCATGCCCGTGTTGGGTGCCCTGTTCATCGGTGTGGCTGTGGCCCCAGCTAACGACATCTACAACGAG
CGCGAGCTGCTGAACAGCATGGGCATCAGCCAGCCCACCGTCGTATTCGTGAGCAAGAAAGGGCTGCAAA
AGATCCTCAACGTGCAAAAGAAGCTACCGATCATACAAAAGATCATCATCATGGATAGCAAGACCGACTA
CCAGGGCTTCCAAAGCATGTACACCTTCGTGACTTCCCATTTGCCACCCGGCTTCAACGAGTACGACTTC
GTGCCCGAGAGCTTCGACCGGGACAAAACCATCGCCCTGATCATGAACAGTAGTGGCAGTACCGGATTGC
CCAAGGGCGTAGCCCTACCGCACCGCACCGCTTGTGTCCGATTCAGTCATGCCCGCGACCCCATCTTCGG
CAACCAGATCATCCCCGACACCGCTATCCTCAGCGTGGTGCCATTTCACCACGGCTTCGGCATGTTCACC
ACGCTGGGCTACTTGATCTGCGGCTTTCGGGTCGTGCTCATGTACCGCTTCGAGGAGGAGCTATTCTTGC
GCAGCTTGCAAGACTATAAGATTCAATCTGCCCTGCTGGTGCCCACACTATTTAGCTTCTTCGCTAAGAG
CACTCTCATCGACAAGTACGACCTAAGCAACTTGCACGAGATCGCCAGCGGCGGGGCGCCGCTCAGCAAG
GAGGTAGGTGAGGCCGTGGCCAAACGCTTCCACCTACCAGGCATCCGCCAGGGCTACGGCCTGACAGAAA
CAACCAGCGCCATTCTGATCACCCCCGAAGGGGACGACAAGCCTGGCGCAGTAGGCAAGGTGGTGCCCTT
CTTCGAGGCTAAGGTGGTGGACTTGGACACCGGTAAGACACTGGGTGTGAACCAGCGCGGCGAGCTGTGC
GTCCGTGGCCCCATGATCATGAGCGGCTACGTTAACAACCCCGAGGCTACAAACGCTCTCATCGACAAGG
ACGGCTGGCTGCACAGCGGCGACATCGCCTACTGGGACGAGGACGAGCACTTCTTCATCGTGGACCGGCT
GAAGAGCCTGATCAAATACAAGGGCTACCAGGTAGCCCCAGCCGAACTGGAGAGCATCCTGCTGCAACAC
CCCAACATCTTCGACGCCGGGGTCGCCGGCCTGCCCGACGACGATGCCGGCGAGCTGCCCGCCGCAGTCG
TCGTGCTGGAACACGGTAAAACCATGACCGAGAAGGAGATCGTGGACTATGTGGCCAGCCAGGTTACAAC
CGCCAAGAAGCTGCGCGGTGGTGTTGTGTTCGTGGACGAGGTGCCTAAAGGACTGACCGGCAAGTTGGAC
GCCCGCAAGATCCGCGAGATTCTCATTAAGGCCAAGAAGGGCGGCAAGATCGCCGTGTAATAATTCTAGA
GTCGGGGCGGCCGGCCGCTTCGAGCAGACATGATAAGATACATTGATGAGTTTGGACAAACCACAACTAG
AATGCAGTGAAAAAAATGCTTTATTTGTGAAATTTGTGATGCTATTGCTTTATTTGTAACCATTATAAGC
TGCAATAAACAAGTTAACAACAACAATTGCATTCATTTTATGTTTCAGGTTCAGGGGGAGGTGTGGGAGG
TTTTTTAAAGCAAGTAAAACCTCTACAAATGTGGTAAAATCGATAAGGATCCGTCGACCGATGCCCTTGA
GAGCCTTCAACCCAGTCAGCTCCTTCCGGTGGGCGCGGGGCATGACTATCGTCGCCGCACTTATGACTGT
CTTCTTTATCATGCAACTCGTAGGACAGGTGCCGGCAGCGCTCTTCCGCTTCCTCGCTCACTGACTCGCT
GCGCTCGGTCGTTCGGCTGCGGCGAGCGGTATCAGCTCACTCAAAGGCGGTAATACGGTTATCCACAGAA
TCAGGGGATAACGCAGGAAAGAACATGTGAGCAAAAGGCCAGCAAAAGGCCAGGAACCGTAAAAAGGCCG
CGTTGCTGGCGTTTTTCCATAGGCTCCGCCCCCCTGACGAGCATCACAAAAATCGACGCTCAAGTCAGAG
GTGGCGAAACCCGACAGGACTATAAAGATACCAGGCGTTTCCCCCTGGAAGCTCCCTCGTGCGCTCTCCT
GTTCCGACCCTGCCGCTTACCGGATACCTGTCCGCCTTTCTCCCTTCGGGAAGCGTGGCGCTTTCTCATA
GCTCACGCTGTAGGTATCTCAGTTCGGTGTAGGTCGTTCGCTCCAAGCTGGGCTGTGTGCACGAACCCCC
CGTTCAGCCCGACCGCTGCGCCTTATCCGGTAACTATCGTCTTGAGTCCAACCCGGTAAGACACGACTTA
TCGCCACTGGCAGCAGCCACTGGTAACAGGATTAGCAGAGCGAGGTATGTAGGCGGTGCTACAGAGTTCT
TGAAGTGGTGGCCTAACTACGGCTACACTAGAAGAACAGTATTTGGTATCTGCGCTCTGCTGAAGCCAGT
TACCTTCGGAAAAAGAGTTGGTAGCTCTTGATCCGGCAAACAAACCACCGCTGGTAGCGGTGGTTTTTTT
GTTTGCAAGCAGCAGATTACGCGCAGAAAAAAAGGATCTCAAGAAGATCCTTTGATCTTTTCTACGGGGT
CTGACGCTCAGTGGAACGAAAACTCACGTTAAGGGATTTTGGTCATGAGATTATCAAAAAGGATCTTCAC
CTAGATCCTTTTAAATTAAAAATGAAGTTTTAAATCAATCTAAAGTATATATGAGTAAACTTGGTCTGAC
AGCGGCCGCAAATGCTAAACCACTGCAGTGGTTACCAGTGCTTGATCAGTGAGGCACCGATCTCAGCGAT
CTGCCTATTTCGTTCGTCCATAGTGGCCTGACTCCCCGTCGTGTAGATCACTACGATTCGTGAGGGCTTA
CCATCAGGCCCCAGCGCAGCAATGATGCCGCGAGAGCCGCGTTCACCGGCCCCCGATTTGTCAGCAATGA
ACCAGCCAGCAGGGAGGGCCGAGCGAAGAAGTGGTCCTGCTACTTTGTCCGCCTCCATCCAGTCTATGAG
CTGCTGTCGTGATGCTAGAGTAAGAAGTTCGCCAGTGAGTAGTTTCCGAAGAGTTGTGGCCATTGCTACT
GGCATCGTGGTATCACGCTCGTCGTTCGGTATGGCTTCGTTCAACTCTGGTTCCCAGCGGTCAAGCCGGG
TCACATGATCACCCATATTATGAAGAAATGCAGTCAGCTCCTTAGGGCCTCCGATCGTTGTCAGAAGTAA
GTTGGCCGCGGTGTTGTCGCTCATGGTAATGGCAGCACTACACAATTCTCTTACCGTCATGCCATCCGTA
AGATGCTTTTCCGTGACCGGCGAGTACTCAACCAAGTCGTTTTGTGAGTAGTGTATACGGCGACCAAGCT
GCTCTTGCCCGGCGTCTATACGGGACAACACCGCGCCACATAGCAGTACTTTGAAAGTGCTCATCATCGG
GAATCGTTCTTCGGGGCGGAAAGACTCAAGGATCTTGCCGCTATTGAGATCCAGTTCGATATAGCCCACT
CTTGCACCCAGTTGATCTTCAGCATCTTTTACTTTCACCAGCGTTTCGGGGTGTGCAAAAACAGGCAAGC
AAAATGCCGCAAAGAAGGGAATGAGTGCGACACGAAAATGTTGGATGCTCATACTCGTCCTTTTTCAATA
TTATTGAAGCATTTATCAGGGTTACTAGTACGTCTCTCAAGGATAAGTAAGTAATATTAAGGTACGGGAG
GTATTGGACAGGCCGCAATAAAATATCTTTATTTTCATTACATCTGTGTGTTGGTTTTTTGTGTGAATCG
ATAGTACTAACATACGCTCTCCATCAAAACAAAACGAAACAAAACAAACTAGCAAAATAGGCTGTCCCCA
GTGCAAGTGCAGGTGCCAGAACATTTCTCTGGCCTAACTGGCCGGTACCCCGTGATAAGAAATGGCCCAG
GTAGGCAGAGTCACCAATGTACCATGCTTGCCTTTCTAACCAAAATCTCATCCTTATTTCTTGTTCTCTT
AAAATCTCTGGTCCTATGTCTTCTAGTCTTCCTAAAAAAAGGCATCCTATCTCCATAATTATCCCGTCTT
GCCTTTTCCAGTATCTTTTCTTTTATAGTATATACTTCAGAATCAATACTTGCATTTTTTATATTTGAGA
GTTAAATGGAAACTTTCTTCTGCGGAATTCCATGTGCTTGCTTTCTTTATTTTTCCATTAAAATTATTCA
AGTCTATCATAAGTATACAAGTTACAGGGTTTTATTTGATAAAATACCAGTATTCAAAAGCAGCAAATAG
AAGGTTGGATGCTTTGCTAGTTATTGACAGCAAGAGCCTTTTGCCTGTGTTCAAGATTGGGTAATAATCT
ATTGTTATAGAGTTTATTAATTCCATTAAAGCCTTTAGTATAAGCTCATATTAATTGTATCTTTAAGCTT
CATTCCTCAGCTTAGCAGATTA
