>Addgene plasmid #113359 | rs622-major | depositor partial sequence | sequence record 221004 | major
TCAGAATCAAT
